Addgene plasmid #148808: pT7-MS2-HA-HsHelz-E795Q_AG
Purpose: Mammalian Expression of HsHelz-E795Q
Depositing lab: Elisa Izaurralde. Depositing organization: Max Planck Institute for Developmental Biology. Publication: HELZ directly interacts with CCR4-NOT and causes decay of bound mRNAs. Hanet A, Rasch F, Weber R, Ruscica V, Fauser M, Raisch T, Kuzuoglu-Ozturk D, Chang CT, Bhandari D, Igreja C, Wohlbold L. Life Sci Alliance. 2019 Sep 30;2(5). pii: 2/5/e201900405. doi: 10.26508/lsa.201900405. Print 2019 Oct. PubMed 31570513.
Backbone
  Vector backbone: Unknown
  Vector type: Mammalian Expression
Growth in bacteria
  Bacterial resistance: Kanamycin, 50 μg/mL
  Growth temperature: 37°C
  Growth strain: DH5alpha
  Copy number: High Copy
Gene/Insert
  Gene/Insert name: HsHelz-E795Q
  Species: H. sapiens (human)
  Entrez Gene: HELZ (a.k.a. DHRC, DRHC, HUMORF5)
  Cloning method: Unknown
Terms and licenses: Academic/Nonprofit Terms; Industry Terms: Not Available to Industry
Depositor comments: sequence according to the sequence of NCBI:NM_014877.3 or Uniprot.:P42694 Plasmids from this collection were made available to the research community and donated after the lab closed. Please note that the sequence provided by the depositing laboratory may be theoretical/predicted or based on Sanger sequencing results. There may be discrepancies between sequencing results obtained by Addgene and the depositor sequence. If an Addgene verified sequence is not available, please contact before placing your order to request that our lab fully sequence the plasmid.
How to cite: pT7-MS2-HA-HsHelz-E795Q_AG was a gift from Elisa Izaurralde (Addgene plasmid # 148808 ; http://n2t.net/addgene:148808 ; RRID:Addgene_148808)
