[The description below was written by a language model from this plasmid's Addgene catalogue record and pLannotate feature annotations shown in this document.]
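Description:
pT7-MS2-HA-HsHelz-E795Q_AG is a 10.3 kb mammalian expression plasmid encoding human HELZ, a putative RNA helicase, carrying the E795Q point substitution. The catalogue lists the backbone as unknown. According to the feature table, it is propagated in E. coli through a high-copy ColE1/pUC-type origin and also carries an f1 origin. A single Tn5 NeoR/KanR gene is preceded by both a bacterial (bla) promoter and the SV40 early promoter and is followed by the HSV TK polyadenylation signal. This arrangement gives kanamycin selection in bacteria and could allow G418 selection in mammalian cells. Short hits annotated as HIV-1 LTR, ble, SV40 large T antigen and bGH poly(A) are fragments and are probably vector remnants rather than functional elements.

The expression cassette is driven by the CMV immediate-early enhancer and promoter. A T7 promoter lies just downstream and could support in vitro transcription. The reading frame begins with the bacteriophage MS2 coat protein, continues through an HA epitope (annotated as a fragment of a 3xHA tag) and a residual multiple cloning site, and then runs into the roughly 5.8 kb HELZ coding sequence, ending at an SV40 poly(A) signal. The MS2 coat protein binds specific RNA stem-loops, so a fusion of this kind can be tethered to a reporter mRNA bearing MS2 binding sites, while the HA tag allows detection or immunoprecipitation. The associated publication concerns HELZ binding to the CCR4-NOT complex and decay of bound mRNAs, which fits use in tethering assays. The record does not state what E795Q does to the protein. The depositor notes that the sequence follows the reference human HELZ entry and may be theoretical rather than fully verified.
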