Features (pLannotate 1.2.2; 18 found; start..end, strand, type, name):
     61..364     +  enhancer       CMV enhancer: human cytomegalovirus immediate early enhancer
    365..568     +  promoter       CMV promoter: human cytomegalovirus (CMV) immediate early promoter
    564..597     +  LTR            5' LTR (truncated) (fragment): truncated 5' long terminal repeat (LTR) from HIV-1
    613..631     +  promoter       T7 promoter: promoter for bacteriophage T7 RNA polymerase
    668..1054    +  CDS            MS2: bacteriophage MS2 coat protein binds to a specific stem-loop structure in the viral RNA (Peabody, 1993)
   1097..1123    +  CDS            3xHA (fragment): three tandem HA epitope tags
   1129..1172    +  misc_feature   MCS (fragment): multiple cloning site
   1175..7000    +  CDS            HELZ: HELZ_HUMAN - Also known as DRHC, KIAA0054. Experimental evidence at protein level: Swiss-Prot protein existence level 1. May act as a helicase that plays a role in RNA metabolism in multiple tissues and organs within the developing embryo. From Homo sapiens (Human).
   7014..7098    +  CDS            large T antigen (fragment): large T antigen from SV40 (simian virus 40)
   7121..7242    +  polyA_signal   SV40 poly(A) signal: SV40 polyadenylation signal
   7276..7704    -  rep_origin     f1 ori (sequence partly withheld): f1 bacteriophage origin of replication; arrow indicates direction of (+) strand synthesis
   7731..7835    +  promoter       AmpR promoter: bla
   7837..8194    +  promoter       SV40 promoter: SV40 enhancer and early promoter
   8229..9023    +  CDS            NeoR/KanR: aminoglycoside phosphotransferase from Tn5; aph(3')-II (or nptII); confers resistance to neomycin, kanamycin, and G418 (Geneticin®)
   9044..9196    +  CDS            ble (fragment): BLE_KLEPN - Experimental evidence at protein level: Swiss-Prot protein existence level 1. Binding protein with a strong affinity to the bleomycin family of antibiotics. Binds to CL990; an antimitotic-antibiotic compound. From Klebsiella pneumoniae.
   9255..9302    +  polyA_signal   HSV TK poly(A) signal: herpes simplex virus thymidine kinase polyadenylation signal (Cole and Stacy, 1985)
   9393..9409    -  polyA_signal   bGH poly(A) signal (fragment): bovine growth hormone polyadenylation signal
   9631..10219   +  rep_origin     ori: high-copy-number ColE1/pMB1/pBR322/pUC origin of replication
>Addgene plasmid #148808 | pT7-MS2-HA-HsHelz-E795Q_AG | depositor full sequence | sequence record 291256 | Full Sequence
TAGTTATTAATAGTAATCAATTACGGGGTCATTAGTTCATAGCCCATATATGGAGTTCCGCGTTACATAA
CTTACGGTAAATGGCCCGCCTGGCTGACCGCCCAACGACCCCCGCCCATTGACGTCAATAATGACGTATG
TTCCCATAGTAACGCCAATAGGGACTTTCCATTGACGTCAATGGGTGGAGTATTTACGGTAAACTGCCCA
CTTGGCAGTACATCAAGTGTATCATATGCCAAGTACGCCCCCTATTGACGTCAATGACGGTAAATGGCCC
GCCTGGCATTATGCCCAGTACATGACCTTATGGGACTTTCCTACTTGGCAGTACATCTACGTATTAGTCA
TCGCTATTACCATGGTGATGCGGTTTTGGCAGTACATCAATGGGCGTGGATAGCGGTTTGACTCACGGGG
ATTTCCAAGTCTCCACCCCATTGACGTCAATGGGAGTTTGTTTTGGCACCAAAATCAACGGGACTTTCCA
AAATGTCGTAACAACTCCGCCCCATTGACGCAAATGGGCGGTAGGCGTGTACGGTGGGAGGTCTATATAA
GCAGAGCTCTCTGGCTAACTAGAGAACCCACTGCTTACTGGCTTATCGAAATTAATACGACTCACTATAG
GGAGACCCAAGCTCTAGCGCTACCGGTCGCCACCATGGCTTCTAACTTTACTCAGTTCGTTCTCGTCGAC
AATGGCGGAACTGGCGACGTGACTGTCGCCCCAAGCAACTTCGCTAACGGGGTCGCTGAATGGATCAGCT
CTAACTCGCGATCACAGGCTTACAAAGTAACCTGTAGCGTTCGTCAGAGCTCTGCGCAGAATCGCAAATA
CACCATCAAAGTCGAGGTGCCTAAAGTGGCAACCCAGACTGTTGGTGGTGAAGAGCTTCCTGTAGCCGGA
TGGAGATCTTACTTAAATATGGAACTAACCATTCCAATTTTCGCCACGAATTCCGACTGCGAGCTTATTG
TTAAGGCAATGCAAGGTCTCCTAAAAGATGGAAACCCGATTCCCTCGGCCATCGCGGCCAACTCCGGCAT
CTACGGAGGTGGAGGTGGATCTGGTGGATCTCCTCCACATATGGCTTACCCATACGATGTTCCAGATTAC
GCTCCTCCATCTCGAGCTCAAGCTTCGAATTCTGCAGTCGACGGTACCGCGGATATGGAAGACAGAAGAG
CTGAAAAGTCATGTGAACAAGCATGTGAATCACTTAAGAGGCAGGACTATGAAATGGCCCTCAAGCACTG
CACAGAGGCCCTTCTTTCTCTTGGCCAGTACTCCATGGCAGACTTCACAGGGCCTTGTCCATTGGAAATA
GAACGCATCAAAATCGAGAGTCTTCTCTACAGAATTGCCTCATTTTTGCAACTGAAAAATTATGTGCAAG
CTGATGAAGATTGTAGACATGTGCTGGGAGAAGGACTGGCCAAGGGAGAAGATGCCTTTCGGGCAGTGCT
TTGCTGCATGCAGCTGAAAGGGAAGCTCCAACCTGTATCCACCATTCTTGCCAAGTCACTCACAGGAGAG
TCCCTGAATGGGATGGTAACAAAGGATTTGACAAGACTAAAAACACTTCTCTCAGAAACAGAGACAGCAA
CTAGTAACGCCCTCTCTGGATATCACGTGGAAGACTTAGATGAGGGGTCTTGTAATGGTTGGCATTTCCG
CCCACCACCTAGGGGAATCACAAGCAGCGAGGAATATACTTTGTGTAAAAGATTTTTAGAACAAGGAATC
TGTAGGTATGGTGCCCAGTGTACTTCAGCACATTCCCAGGAAGAACTAGCAGAATGGCAGAAAAGATATG
CTTCACGGCTGATAAAATTGAAACAGCAAAATGAGAATAAACAGCTCTCAGGCAGTTACATGGAAACCTT
GATAGAAAAGTGGATGAATTCATTGTCTCCTGAGAAAGTGCTTAGTGAATGTATAGAAGGAGTAAAGGTA
GAGCACAATCCTGACCTGTCAGTTACTGTCAGCACCAAAAAATCCCACCAGACATGGACCTTTGCTCTCA
CTTGTAAGCCTGCAAGAATGCTGTATCGTGTAGCATTGCTTTATGATGCTCATCGTCCTCATTTTAGTAT
CATTGCAATATCTGCCGGAGATAGTACTACCCAGGTATCACAAGAAGTCCCAGAAAACTGTCAAGAATGG
ATAGGAGGAAAGATGGCCCAAAATGGATTAGATCATTACGTGTATAAAGTCGGGATAGCATTTAACACAG
AAATATTTGGAACTTTTCGCCAAACCATAGTTTTCGACTTTGGATTGGAACCAGTACTCATGCAAAGAGT
AATGATTGATGCAGCTTCTACAGAAGATCTCGAATACCTGATGCATGCAAAACAGCAGCTAGTAACCACA
GCTAAACGTTGGGATTCTTCCTCTAAGACTATTATAGATTTTGAACCTAATGAAACTACTGATTTGGAGA
AGAGCCTTCTTATCAGATACCAAATTCCCCTCTCTGCTGACCAGCTATTTACTCAGTCCGTTTTAGACAA
ATCATTGACCAAGAGCAACTATCAGTCACGGTTACATGACCTTCTTTATATTGAGGAGATAGCCCAGTAT
AAAGAAATCAGCAAGTTCAACCTTAAAGTGCAATTGCAGATTCTGGCAAGCTTCATGCTCACTGGTGTTT
CTGGAGGTGCAAAGTATGCTCAGAATGGACAACTTTTTGGTCGCTTTAAGCTTACTGAAACACTTTCTGA
AGATACTTTGGCTGGACGACTGGTGATGACCAAAGTCAATGCTGTTTATTTATTACCAGTCCCTAAACAG
AAGTTAGTACAGACCCAGGGAACCAAAGAGAAGGTTTATGAAGCTACTATTGAAGAAAAAACAAAGGAAT
ATATATTTTTAAGGCTATCTAGGGAATGCTGTGAAGAACTTAATCTTCGGCCTGACTGTGACACACAGGT
TGAACTTCAGTTTCAATTAAATCGATTACCCCTCTGTGAAATGCACTATGCACTAGACAGGATCAAGGAC
AATGGGGTTTTGTTTCCAGACATCAGTATGACTCCCACCATACCATGGAGTCCTAACAGACAATGGGATG
AACAGTTGGATCCTCGACTAAATGCAAAACAGAAAGAGGCTGTTCTGGCCATTACCACTCCACTTGCAAT
CCAGCTGCCGCCTGTGCTTATCATCGGACCCTATGGGACAGGCAAAACGTTCACTCTAGCTCAGGCTGTC
AAACATATTCTGCAGCAACAGGAGACTAGGATTCTCATTTGCACCCATTCTAATAGTGCTGCTGATCTCT
ACATAAAGGATTATTTACATCCATATGTAGAAGCAGGCAATCCCCAGGCAAGACCTCTCAGGGTATATTT
CAGAAATCGCTGGGTAAAGACTGTCCACCCAGTTGTGCATCAGTACTGTTTGATCTCAAGCGCACATTCC
ACCTTTCAGATGCCCCAGAAAGAAGATATTCTTAAACATCGAGTGGTGGTTGTTACCTTGAATACTTCCC
AGTACCTCTGTCAGTTGGACCTTGAACCTGGGTTTTTTACACACATTCTATTAGATCAAGCTGCCCAGGC
CATGGAGTGTGAAACCATTATGCCTCTAGCATTAGCAACTCAAAACACTCGGATTGTCTTGGCTGGTGAT
CACATGCAGCTCAGTCCTTTTGTTTACAGCGAGTTTGCCAGGGAGAGAAACCTTCACGTTTCATTACTTG
ACCGACTCTATGAGCATTACCCTGCTGAGTTCCCATGTAGGATTCTCCTGTGTGAGAACTACCGCTCCCA
TGAAGCTATCATCAATTATACCTCTGAGCTTTTCTATGAGGGCAAACTGATGGCCAGTGGGAAGCAGCCA
GCACACAAAGATTTCTACCCACTAACTTTCTTTACAGCACGAGGAGAAGATGTACAAGAAAAAAATAGCA
CAGCTTTTTATAATAATGCAGAGGTGTTTGAAGTGGTGGAACGTGTAGAAGAGTTAAGAAGGAAGTGGCC
AGTAGCGTGGGGGAAGTTAGATGATGGCAGTATTGGTGTGGTGACTCCATATGCTGATCAAGTGTTTAGA
ATACGTGCTGAACTTCGAAAAAAGAGATTATCTGATGTTAATGTAGAAAGGGTGCTAAATGTTCAAGGAA
AGCAATTCAGAGTTTTGTTTCTTAGCACAGTACGTACAAGACATACTTGTAAACATAAACAGACACCAAT
TAAAAAGAAAGAGCAACTTCTGGAAGATTCCACAGAGGACTTAGATTATGGTTTTTTATCTAACTACAAG
CTTCTCAATACTGCCATCACAAGAGCACAATCCCTGGTTGCTGTGGTGGGTGATCCCATTGCTCTGTGCT
CTATTGGAAGATGCAGGAAATTTTGGGAACGGTTTATTGCCCTGTGTCATGAAAACAGTAGCCTACATGG
AATCACTTTTGAACAGATCAAAGCCCAGTTAGAGGCTTTAGAACTAAAGAAGACATATGTGTTGAATCCG
CTGGCACCTGAATTTATCCCCCGGGCTCTAAGACTGCAGCATTCAGGAAGTACCAACAAACAGCAGCAAT
CACCACCCAAGGGGAAAAGTCTTCATCATACCCAGAATGATCACTTCCAGAATGATGGAATTGTTCAGCC
CAATCCTTCTGTACTTATTGGCAATCCTATTAGAGCATATACTCCTCCACCCCCTCTTGGACCTCACCCA
AATTTGGGAAAATCTCCAAGCCCTGTTCAAAGAATAGATCCTCACACTGGGACAAGTATTCTTTATGTAC
CTGCTGTCTATGGAGGGAATGTAGTTATGTCGGTGCCTTTACCTGTACCATGGACAGGATACCAGGGTAG
GTTTGCAGTTGATCCTCGAATTATTACACATCAGGCAGCAATGGCCTATAACATGAACCTATTACAGACA
CATGGACGAGGATCTCCTATTCCTTATGGCCTTGGACATCACCCACCTGTCACCATAGGCCAGCCACAAA
ATCAGCATCAGGAGAAGGATCAACATGAGCAAAATCGAAATGGTAAAAGTGATACAAATAATTCCGGACC
TGAAATTAATAAGATTCGAACACCAGAGAAAAAGCCAACAGAACCAAAACAGGTTGATTTGGAATCAAAT
CCACAGAACAGAAGTCCTGAATCACGTCCTAGTGTTGTTTATCCCAGTACCAAATTTCCTCGCAAAGATA
ATCTCAACCCAAGACACATAAATCTTCCCCTTCCTGCTCCCCACGCACAGTATGCAATCCCTAATCGCCA
CTTTCATCCCCTTCCCCAGCTACCAAGACCACCCTTTCCAATTCCACAGCAGCACACCTTGTTAAATCAG
CAGCAGAATAATTTGCCTGAACAACCAAATCAGATACCACCTCAGCCAAATCAGGTAGTCCAGCAGCAAA
GTCAGTTGAATCAGCAGCCTCAGCAGCCACCTCCTCAGCTTTCTCCTGCATATCAGGCGGGACCCAACAA
TGCTTTTTTTAATAGTGCAGTTGCTCATCGGCCACAGTCTCCTCCTGCAGAAGCTGTAATTCCGGAGCAG
CAGCCCCCTCCCATGCTGCAAGAAGGCCACAGTCCTCTGAGAGCCATTGCACAACCCGGCCCCATTCTTC
CTTCACATCTGAATAGCTTCATTGATGAGAACCCCTCGGGATTACCTATAGGGGAGGCTTTAGATCGTAT
ACATGGGAGTGTCGCTCTGGAAACATTAAGGCAGCAGCAGGCACGGTTCCAGCAGTGGAGCGAGCATCAT
GCCTTTCTCAGTCAGGGCAGCGTTCCATACCCACACCATCACCATCCTCACCTCCAGCATCTTCCTCAGC
CGCCCCTGGGATTACATCAGCCGCCAGTGAGGGCAGACTGGAAGCTCACCAGCAGTGCCGAAGATGAAGT
GGAGACCACATACTCAAGGTTTCAAGACTTAATCAGAGAACTGTCTCATCGTGATCAAAGTGAAACACGG
GAACTAGCTGAAATGCCACCACCTCAATCAAGACTTTTGCAATATAGACAAGTACAGAGTAGAAGCCCAC
CAGCAGTCCCATCTCCCCCATCCAGTACAGACCACAGTAGCCACTTTTCTAACTTTAATGATAACAGCAG
AGACATTGAAGTAGCCAGCAACCCAGCATTTCCACAGCGCCTCCCACCCCAGATATTCAACTCACCTTTC
TCGTTGCCATCTGAACACCTTGCCCCTCCTCCCTTGAAATACCTGGCACCTGATGGAGCATGGACTTTTG
CTAACTTGCAACAGAATCACCTAATGGGGCCAGGTTTTCCCTATGGCCTACCTCCATTGCCTCACAGGCC
ACCGCAGAACCCTTTTGTACAAATACAGAATCATCAACATGCTATTGGTCAAGAGCCATTTCACCCATTG
TCATCTCGAACAGTATCTTCTTCTTCGCTCCCTAGCTTAGAAGAGTATGAGCCCAGAGGACCTGGTCGGC
CCTTGTACCAAAGAAGAATCTCATCTAGCTCAGTTCAACCTTGTTCTGAAGAAGTAAGCACTCCTCAAGA
CAGTCTGGCTCAGTGTAAAGAGCTTCAGGACCACAGTAACCAATCTTCTTTCAACTTTTCATCCCCGGAG
TCCTGGGTAAACACCACCTCATCTACTCCTTATCAGAACATTCCGTGCAATGGATCCAGCAGGACAGCTC
AGCCCAGAGAGTTGATAGCGCCACCCAAGACTGTCAAACCCCCTGAGGATCAACTGAAGTCGGAGAACCT
CGAGGTGTCCAGTTCCTTCAACTACAGTGTGCTGCAGCATCTTGGCCAGTTTCCACCCCTTATGCCTAAC
AAGCAGATCGCGGAGTCGGCCAATAGCAGTAGCCCCCAGAGCTCTGCGGGGGGCAAGCCCGCCATGTCCT
ATGCCAGCGCTCTGCGGGCCCCTCCAAAGCCCAGGCCCCCTCCTGAGCAGGCCAAGAAGAGTAGCGACCC
TCTGTCTCTCTTCCAGGAACTGAGCCTAGGGAGCTCATCTGGCAGCAATGGCTTTTACTCATATTTTAAA
TAATCTAGATAACTGATCATAATCAGCCATACCACATTTGTAGAGGTTTTACTTGCTTTAAAAAACCTCC
CACACCTCCCCCTGAACCTGAAACATAAAATGAATGCAATTGTTGTTGTTAACTTGTTTATTGCAGCTTA
TAATGGTTACAAATAAAGCAATAGCATCACAAATTTCACAAATAAAGCATTTTTTTCACTGCATTCTAGT
TGTGGTTTGTCCAAACTCATCAATGTATCTTAACGCGTAAATTGTAAGCGTTAATATTTTGTTAAAATTC
GCGTTAAATTTTTGTTAAATCAGCTCATTTTTTAACCAATAGGCCGAAATCGGCAAAATCCCTTATAAAT
CAAAAGAATAGACCGAGATAGGGT
[37 nt withheld, positions 7375-7411]
AAAGAACGTGGACTCCAACGTCAAAGG
[49 nt withheld, positions 7439-7487]
T
[91 nt withheld, positions 7489-7579]
G
[124 nt withheld, positions 7581-7704]
CAGGTGGCACTTTTCGGGGAAATGTGCGCGGAACCCCTATTTGTTTATTTTTCTAAATACATTCAAATAT
GTATCCGCTCATGAGACAATAACCCTGATAAATGCTTCAATAATATTGAAAAAGGAAGAGTCCTGAGGCG
GAAAGAACCAGCTGTGGAATGTGTGTCAGTTAGGGTGTGGAAAGTCCCCAGGCTCCCCAGCAGGCAGAAG
TATGCAAAGCATGCATCTCAATTAGTCAGCAACCAGGTGTGGAAAGTCCCCAGGCTCCCCAGCAGGCAGA
AGTATGCAAAGCATGCATCTCAATTAGTCAGCAACCATAGTCCCGCCCCTAACTCCGCCCATCCCGCCCC
TAACTCCGCCCAGTTCCGCCCATTCTCCGCCCCATGGCTGACTAATTTTTTTTATTTATGCAGAGGCCGA
GGCCGCCTCGGCCTCTGAGCTATTCCAGAAGTAGTGAGGAGGCTTTTTTGGAGGCCTAGGCTTTTGCAAA
GATCGATCAAGAGACAGGATGAGGATCGTTTCGCATGATTGAACAAGATGGATTGCACGCAGGTTCTCCG
GCCGCTTGGGTGGAGAGGCTATTCGGCTATGACTGGGCACAACAGACAATCGGCTGCTCTGATGCCGCCG
TGTTCCGGCTGTCAGCGCAGGGGCGCCCGGTTCTTTTTGTCAAGACCGACCTGTCCGGTGCCCTGAATGA
ACTGCAAGACGAGGCAGCGCGGCTATCGTGGCTGGCCACGACGGGCGTTCCTTGCGCAGCTGTGCTCGAC
GTTGTCACTGAAGCGGGAAGGGACTGGCTGCTATTGGGCGAAGTGCCGGGGCAGGATCTCCTGTCATCTC
ACCTTGCTCCTGCCGAGAAAGTATCCATCATGGCTGATGCAATGCGGCGGCTGCATACGCTTGATCCGGC
TACCTGCCCATTCGACCACCAAGCGAAACATCGCATCGAGCGAGCACGTACTCGGATGGAAGCCGGTCTT
GTCGATCAGGATGATCTGGACGAAGAGCATCAGGGGCTCGCGCCAGCCGAACTGTTCGCCAGGCTCAAGG
CGAGCATGCCCGACGGCGAGGATCTCGTCGTGACCCATGGCGATGCCTGCTTGCCGAATATCATGGTGGA
AAATGGCCGCTTTTCTGGATTCATCGACTGTGGCCGGCTGGGTGTGGCGGACCGCTATCAGGACATAGCG
TTGGCTACCCGTGATATTGCTGAAGAGCTTGGCGGCGAATGGGCTGACCGCTTCCTCGTGCTTTACGGTA
TCGCCGCTCCCGATTCGCAGCGCATCGCCTTCTATCGCCTTCTTGACGAGTTCTTCTGAGCGGGACTCTG
GGGTTCGAAATGACCGACCAAGCGACGCCCAACCTGCCATCACGAGATTTCGATTCCACCGCCGCCTTCT
ATGAAAGGTTGGGCTTCGGAATCGTTTTCCGGGACGCCGGCTGGATGATCCTCCAGCGCGGGGATCTCAT
GCTGGAGTTCTTCGCCCACCCTAGGGGGAGGCTAACTGAAACACGGAAGGAGACAATACCGGAAGGAACC
CGCGCTATGACGGCAATAAAAAGACAGAATAAAACGCACGGTGTTGGGTCGTTTGTTCATAAACGCGGGG
TTCGGTCCCAGGGCTGGCACTCTGTCGATACCCCACCGAGACCCCATTGGGGCCAATACGCCCGCGTTTC
TTCCTTTTCCCCACCCCACCCCCCAAGTTCGGGTGAAGGCCCAGGGCTCGCAGCCAACGTCGGGGCGGCA
GGCCCTGCCATAGCCTCAGGTTACTCATATATACTTTAGATTGATTTAAAACTTCATTTTTAATTTAAAA
GGATCTAGGTGAAGATCCTTTTTGATAATCTCATGACCAAAATCCCTTAACGTGAGTTTTCGTTCCACTG
AGCGTCAGACCCCGTAGAAAAGATCAAAGGATCTTCTTGAGATCCTTTTTTTCTGCGCGTAATCTGCTGC
TTGCAAACAAAAAAACCACCGCTACCAGCGGTGGTTTGTTTGCCGGATCAAGAGCTACCAACTCTTTTTC
CGAAGGTAACTGGCTTCAGCAGAGCGCAGATACCAAATACTGTCCTTCTAGTGTAGCCGTAGTTAGGCCA
CCACTTCAAGAACTCTGTAGCACCGCCTACATACCTCGCTCTGCTAATCCTGTTACCAGTGGCTGCTGCC
AGTGGCGATAAGTCGTGTCTTACCGGGTTGGACTCAAGACGATAGTTACCGGATAAGGCGCAGCGGTCGG
GCTGAACGGGGGGTTCGTGCACACAGCCCAGCTTGGAGCGAACGACCTACACCGAACTGAGATACCTACA
GCGTGAGCTATGAGAAAGCGCCACGCTTCCCGAAGGGAGAAAGGCGGACAGGTATCCGGTAAGCGGCAGG
GTCGGAACAGGAGAGCGCACGAGGGAGCTTCCAGGGGGAAACGCCTGGTATCTTTATAGTCCTGTCGGGT
TTCGCCACCTCTGACTTGAGCGTCGATTTTTGTGATGCTCGTCAGGGGGGCGGAGCCTATGGAAAAACGC
CAGCAACGCGGCCTTTTTACGGTTCCTGGCCTTTTGCTGGCCTTTTGCTCACATGTTCTTTCCTGCGTTA
TCCCCTGATTCTGTGGATAACCGTATTACCGCCATGCAT
